>Addgene plasmid #55974 | mPlum-H2A-10 | addgene full sequence | sequence record 210573 | Addgene NGS Result
CATGTTCTTTCCTGCGTTATCCCCTGATTCTGTGGATAACCGTATTACCGCCATGCATTAGTTATTAATA
GTAATCAATTACGGGGTCATTAGTTCATAGCCCATATATGGAGTTCCGCGTTACATAACTTACGGTAAAT
GGCCCGCCTGGCTGACCGCCCAACGACCCCCGCCCATTGACGTCAATAATGACGTATGTTCCCATAGTAA
CGCCAATAGGGACTTTCCATTGACGTCAATGGGTGGAGTATTTACGGTAAACTGCCCACTTGGCAGTACA
TCAAGTGTATCATATGCCAAGTACGCCCCCTATTGACGTCAATGACGGTAAATGGCCCGCCTGGCATTAT
GCCCAGTACATGACCTTATGGGACTTTCCTACTTGGCAGTACATCTACGTATTAGTCATCGCTATTACCA
TGGTGATGCGGTTTTGGCAGTACATCAATGGGCGTGGATAGCGGTTTGACTCACGGGGATTTCCAAGTCT
CCACCCCATTGACGTCAATGGGAGTTTGTTTTGGCACCAAAATCAACGGGACTTTCCAAAATGTCGTAAC
AACTCCGCCCCATTGACGCAAATGGGCGGTAGGCGTGTACGGTGGGAGGTCTATATAAGCAGAGCTGGTT
TAGTGAACCGTCAGATCCGCTAGCCGCCACCATG
[387 nt withheld, positions 665-1051]
TCGGGAAGCACGGATCCACCGGTGGCTACCATGGTGAGCAAGGGCGAGGAGGTCATCAAGGAGTTCATGC
GCTTCAAGGAGCACATGGAGGGCTCCGTGAACGGCCACGAGTTCGAGATCGAGGGCGAGGGCGAGGGCCG
CCCCTACGAGGGCACCCAGACCGCCAGGCTGAAGGTGACCAAGGGTGGCCCCCTGCCCTTCGCCTGGGAC
ATCCTGTCCCCTCAGATCATGTACGGCTCCAAGGCCTACGTGAAGCACCCCGCCGACATCCCCGACTACT
TGAAGCTGTCCTTCCCCGAGGGCTTCAAGTGGGAGCGCGTGATGAACTTCGAGGACGGCGGCGTGGTGAC
CGTGACCCAGGACTCCTCCCTGCAGGACGGCGAGTTCATCTACAAGGTGAAGGTGCGCGGCACCAACTTC
CCCTCCGACGGCCCCGTAATGCAGAAGAAGACCATGGGCTGGGAGGCCTCCTCCGAGCGGATGTACCCCG
AGGACGGCGCCCTGAAGGGCGAGATGAAGATGAGGCTGAGGCTGAAGGACGGCGGCCACTACGACGCCGA
GGTCAAGACCACCTACATGGCCAAGAAGCCCGTGCAGCTGCCCGGCGCCTACAAGACCGACATCAAGCTG
GACATCACCTCCCACAACGAGGACTACACCATCGTGGAACAGTACGAGCGCGCCGAGGGCCGCCACTCCA
CCGGCGCCTAAGCGGCCGCGACTCTAGATCATAATCAGCCATACCACATTTGTAGAGGTTTTACTTGCTT
TAAAAAACCTCCCACACCTCCCCCTGAACCTGAAACATAAAATGAATGCAATTGTTGTTGTTAACTTGTT
TATTGCAGCTTATAATGGTTACAAATAAAGCAATAGCATCACAAATTTCACAAATAAAGCATTTTTTTCA
CTGCATTCTAGTTGTGGTTTGTCCAAACTCATCAATGTATCTTAAGGCGTAAATTGTAAGCGTTAATATT
TTGTTAAAATTCGCGTTAAATTTTTGTTAAATCAGCTCATTTTTTAACCAATAGGCCGAAATCGGCAAAA
TCCCTTATAAATCAAAAGAATAGACCGAGATAGGGT
[37 nt withheld, positions 2138-2174]
AAAGAACGTGGACTCCAACGTCAAAGG
[49 nt withheld, positions 2202-2250]
T
[91 nt withheld, positions 2252-2342]
G
[124 nt withheld, positions 2344-2467]
CAGGTGGCACTTTTCGGGGAAATGTGCGCGGAACCCCTATTTGTTTATTTTTCTAAATACATTCAAATAT
GTATCCGCTCATGAGACAATAACCCTGATAAATGCTTCAATAATATTGAAAAAGGAAGAGTCCTGAGGCG
GAAAGAACCAGCTGTGGAATGTGTGTCAGTTAGGGTGTGGAAAGTCCCCAGGCTCCCCAGCAGGCAGAAG
TATGCAAAGCATGCATCTCAATTAGTCAGCAACCAGGTGTGGAAAGTCCCCAGGCTCCCCAGCAGGCAGA
AGTATGCAAAGCATGCATCTCAATTAGTCAGCAACCATAGTCCCGCCCCTAACTCCGCCCATCCCGCCCC
TAACTCCGCCCAGTTCCGCCCATTCTCCGCCCCATGGCTGACTAATTTTTTTTATTTATGCAGAGGCCGA
GGCCGCCTCGGCCTCTGAGCTATTCCAGAAGTAGTGAGGAGGCTTTTTTGGAGGCCTAGGCTTTTGCAAA
GATCGATCAAGAGACAGGATGAGGATCGTTTCGCATGATTGAACAAGATGGATTGCACGCAGGTTCTCCG
GCCGCTTGGGTGGAGAGGCTATTCGGCTATGACTGGGCACAACAGACAATCGGCTGCTCTGATGCCGCCG
TGTTCCGGCTGTCAGCGCAGGGGCGCCCGGTTCTTTTTGTCAAGACCGACCTGTCCGGTGCCCTGAATGA
ACTGCAAGACGAGGCAGCGCGGCTATCGTGGCTGGCCACGACGGGCGTTCCTTGCGCAGCTGTGCTCGAC
GTTGTCACTGAAGCGGGAAGGGACTGGCTGCTATTGGGCGAAGTGCCGGGGCAGGATCTCCTGTCATCTC
ACCTTGCTCCTGCCGAGAAAGTATCCATCATGGCTGATGCAATGCGGCGGCTGCATACGCTTGATCCGGC
TACCTGCCCATTCGACCACCAAGCGAAACATCGCATCGAGCGAGCACGTACTCGGATGGAAGCCGGTCTT
GTCGATCAGGATGATCTGGACGAAGAGCATCAGGGGCTCGCGCCAGCCGAACTGTTCGCCAGGCTCAAGG
CGAGCATGCCCGACGGCGAGGATCTCGTCGTGACCCATGGCGATGCCTGCTTGCCGAATATCATGGTGGA
AAATGGCCGCTTTTCTGGATTCATCGACTGTGGCCGGCTGGGTGTGGCGGACCGCTATCAGGACATAGCG
TTGGCTACCCGTGATATTGCTGAAGAGCTTGGCGGCGAATGGGCTGACCGCTTCCTCGTGCTTTACGGTA
TCGCCGCTCCCGATTCGCAGCGCATCGCCTTCTATCGCCTTCTTGACGAGTTCTTCTGAGCGGGACTCTG
GGGTTCGAAATGACCGACCAAGCGACGCCCAACCTGCCATCACGAGATTTCGATTCCACCGCCGCCTTCT
ATGAAAGGTTGGGCTTCGGAATCGTTTTCCGGGACGCCGGCTGGATGATCCTCCAGCGCGGGGATCTCAT
GCTGGAGTTCTTCGCCCACCCTAGGGGGAGGCTAACTGAAACACGGAAGGAGACAATACCGGAAGGAACC
CGCGCTATGACGGCAATAAAAAGACAGAATAAAACGCACGGTGTTGGGTCGTTTGTTCATAAACGCGGGG
TTCGGTCCCAGGGCTGGCACTCTGTCGATACCCCACCGAGACCCCATTGGGGCCAATACGCCCGCGTTTC
TTCCTTTTCCCCACCCCACCCCCCAAGTTCGGGTGAAGGCCCAGGGCTCGCAGCCAACGTCGGGGCGGCA
GGCCCTGCCATAGCCTCAGGTTACTCATATATACTTTAGATTGATTTAAAACTTCATTTTTAATTTAAAA
GGATCTAGGTGAAGATCCTTTTTGATAATCTCATGACCAAAATCCCTTAACGTGAGTTTTCGTTCCACTG
AGCGTCAGACCCCGTAGAAAAGATCAAAGGATCTTCTTGAGATCCTTTTTTTCTGCGCGTAATCTGCTGC
TTGCAAACAAAAAAACCACCGCTACCAGCGGTGGTTTGTTTGCCGGATCAAGAGCTACCAACTCTTTTTC
CGAAGGTAACTGGCTTCAGCAGAGCGCAGATACCAAATACTGTTCTTCTAGTGTAGCCGTAGTTAGGCCA
CCACTTCAAGAACTCTGTAGCACCGCCTACATACCTCGCTCTGCTAATCCTGTTACCAGTGGCTGCTGCC
AGTGGCGATAAGTCGTGTCTTACCGGGTTGGACTCAAGACGATAGTTACCGGATAAGGCGCAGCGGTCGG
GCTGAACGGGGGGTTCGTGCACACAGCCCAGCTTGGAGCGAACGACCTACACCGAACTGAGATACCTACA
GCGTGAGCTATGAGAAAGCGCCACGCTTCCCGAAGGGAGAAAGGCGGACAGGTATCCGGTAAGCGGCAGG
GTCGGAACAGGAGAGCGCACGAGGGAGCTTCCAGGGGGAAACGCCTGGTATCTTTATAGTCCTGTCGGGT
TTCGCCACCTCTGACTTGAGCGTCGATTTTTGTGATGCTCGTCAGGGGGGCGGAGCCTATGGAAAAACGC
CAGCAACGCGGCCTTTTTACGGTTCCTGGCCTTTTGCTGGCCTTTTGCTCA
Features (pLannotate 1.2.2; 15 found; start..end, strand, type, name):
      1..51      +  rep_origin     RSF ori (fragment): Plasmids containing the RSF 1030 origin of replication can be propagated in E. coli cells that contain additional plasmids with compatible origins.
    119..422     +  enhancer       CMV enhancer: human cytomegalovirus immediate early enhancer
    423..626     +  promoter       CMV promoter: human cytomegalovirus (CMV) immediate early promoter
    662..1051    +  CDS            H2A1_BOVIN (sequence partly withheld): Experimental evidence at protein level: Swiss-Prot protein existence level 1. Core component of nucleosome. Nucleosomes wrap and compact DNA into chromatin, limiting DNA accessibility to the cellular machineries which require DNA as a template. Histones thereby play a central role in transcription regulation, DNA repair, DNA replication and chromosomal stability. DNA accessibility is regulated via a complex set of post-translational modifications of histones, also called histone code, and nucleosome remodeling. From Bos taurus (Bovine).
   1082..1759    +  CDS            mPlum: mPlum is a basic (constitutively fluorescent) red fluorescent protein published in 2004, derived from Discosoma sp.. It has low acid sensitivity.
   1778..1861    +  CDS            large T antigen (fragment): large T antigen from SV40 (simian virus 40)
   1884..2005    +  polyA_signal   SV40 poly(A) signal: SV40 polyadenylation signal
   2039..2467    -  rep_origin     f1 ori (sequence partly withheld): f1 bacteriophage origin of replication; arrow indicates direction of (+) strand synthesis
   2494..2598    +  promoter       AmpR promoter: bla
   2600..2957    +  promoter       SV40 promoter: SV40 enhancer and early promoter
   2992..3786    +  CDS            NeoR/KanR: aminoglycoside phosphotransferase from Tn5; aph(3')-II (or nptII); confers resistance to neomycin, kanamycin, and G418 (Geneticin®)
   3807..3959    +  CDS            ble (fragment): BLE_KLEPN - Experimental evidence at protein level: Swiss-Prot protein existence level 1. Binding protein with a strong affinity to the bleomycin family of antibiotics. Binds to CL990; an antimitotic-antibiotic compound. From Klebsiella pneumoniae.
   4018..4065    +  polyA_signal   HSV TK poly(A) signal: herpes simplex virus thymidine kinase polyadenylation signal (Cole and Stacy, 1985)
   4156..4172    -  polyA_signal   bGH poly(A) signal (fragment): bovine growth hormone polyadenylation signal
   4394..4982    +  rep_origin     ori: high-copy-number ColE1/pMB1/pBR322/pUC origin of replication
