[The description below was written by a language model from this plasmid's Addgene catalogue record and pLannotate feature annotations shown in this document.]
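Description:
mPlum-H2A-10 is a mammalian expression plasmid that produces human histone H2A fused to the red fluorescent protein mPlum, for labelling chromatin and nuclei in living or fixed cells. The backbone follows the layout of the common N1-type fluorescent protein vectors. A high-copy ColE1/pUC origin supports propagation in E. coli, an f1 origin is present, and a single NeoR/KanR (Tn5 aminoglycoside phosphotransferase) gene sits behind tandem bacterial (bla) and SV40 early promoters, terminated by an HSV TK polyadenylation signal. This dual-promoter arrangement gives kanamycin resistance in bacteria and G418 selection for stable mammalian lines. The sequenced record is about 5.0 kb.

In the expression cassette, the CMV immediate early enhancer and promoter drive the H2A coding sequence. A short linker follows (the "10" in the name probably refers to its length in amino acids, though the record does not say so), then mPlum and an SV40 polyadenylation signal. The fluorescent protein therefore sits at the C-terminus of the histone. The annotation tool matched the histone to bovine H2A type 1, but the catalogue lists the insert as human H2A (H2AC13/HIST1H2AI), and the match most likely reflects the very high conservation of this protein across mammals. Small hits to SV40 large T antigen, ble, bGH poly(A) and RSF ori are fragments and probably backbone remnants or chance matches rather than functional parts.

The recorded excitation and emission values (488/507 nm) are typical of a green fluorescent protein rather than far-red mPlum, so they may have been carried over from another entry. The incorporated fusion marks nucleosomes, making the plasmid useful for imaging nuclear morphology and chromosome dynamics during mitosis, and as a far-red nuclear marker in multicolour experiments.
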