Addgene plasmid #55974: mPlum-H2A-10
Purpose: Localization: Nucleus/Histones, Excitation: 488, Emission: 507
Depositing lab: Michael Davidson.
Backbone
  Vector backbone: mPlum
  Backbone size w/o insert (bp): 4750
  Vector type: Mammalian Expression
  Selectable markers: Neomycin (select with G418)
Growth in bacteria
  Bacterial resistance: Kanamycin, 50 μg/mL
  Growth temperature: 37°C
  Growth strain: DH5alpha
  Copy number: High Copy
Gene/Insert
  Gene/Insert name: H2A (alt names: Human Histone H2A; NM_003509.2)
  Species: H. sapiens (human)
  Entrez Gene: H2AC13 (a.k.a. H2A/c, H2AC11, H2AC15, H2AC16, H2AC17, H2AFC, HIST1H2AI)
  Promoter: CMV
  Tag / fusion protein: mPlum
  Cloning method: Unknown
  Sequencing primers: 5′ CMV-F; 3′ SV40pA-R
Terms and licenses: Academic/Nonprofit Terms; Industry Terms: Not Available to Industry
Depositor comments: H. sapiens (human) Histone H2A. Excitation = 488; Emission = 507
How to cite: mPlum-H2A-10 was a gift from Michael Davidson (Addgene plasmid # 55974 ; http://n2t.net/addgene:55974 ; RRID:Addgene_55974)
