>Addgene plasmid #55974 | mPlum-H2A-10 | depositor partial sequence | sequence record 86879 | insert sequence
ACGTCAGATCCGCTAGCCGCCACCATG
[387 nt withheld, positions 28-414]
TCGGGAAGCACGGATCCACCGGTGGCTACCATGGTGAGCAAGGGCGAGGAGGTCATCAAGGAGTTCATGC
GCTTCAAGGAGCACATGGAGGGCTCCGTGAACGGCCACGAGTTCGAGATCGAGGGCGAGGGCGAGGGCCG
CCCCTACGAGGGCACCCAGACCGCCAGGCTGAAGGTGACCAAGGGTGGCCCCCTGCCCTTCGCCTGGGAC
ATCCTGTCCCCTCAGATCATGTACGGCTCCAAGGCCTACGTGAAGCACCCCGCCGACATCCCCGACTACT
TGAAGCTGTCCTTCCCCGAGGGCTTCAAGTGGGAGCGCGTGATGAACTTCGAGGACGGCGGCGTGGTGAC
CGTGACCCAGGACTCCTCCCTGCAGGACGGCGAGTTCATCTACAAGGTGAAGGTGCGCGGCACCAACTTC
CCCTCCGACGGCCCCGTAATGCAGAAGAAGACCATGGGCTGGGAGGCCTCCTCCGAGCGGATGTACCCCG
AGGACGGCGCCCTGAAGGGCGAGATGAAGATGAGGCTGAGGCTGAAGGACGGCGGCCACTACGACGCCGA
GGTCAAGACCACCTACATGGCCAAGAAGCCCGTGCAGCTGCCCGGCGCCTACAAGACCGACATCAAGCTG
GACATCACCTCCCACAACGAGGACTACACCATCGTGGAACAGTACGAGCGCGCCGAGGGCCGCCACTCCA
CCGGCGCCTAAGCGGCCGCGACTCTAGATCATAATCAGCCATACCACATT
